Addgene plasmid #168213: pMEH294 NLS dTomato 1x high affinity MS2 loop
Purpose: Mammalian expression of nuclear-localized dTomato with 1 high affinty MS2 loop
Depositing lab: Joshua Leonard. Depositing organization: Northwestern University. Publication: A platform for actively loading cargo RNA to elucidate limiting steps in EV-mediated delivery. Hung ME, Leonard JN. J Extracell Vesicles. 2016 May 13;5:31027. doi: 10.3402/jev.v5.31027. eCollection 2016. PubMed 27189348.
Backbone
  Vector backbone: pGIPZ
  Backbone manufacturer: Open Biosciences
  Backbone size w/o insert (bp): 9335
  Total vector size (bp): 10073
  Modifications to backbone: Includes 1 high affinity MS2 loop downstream of WPRE
  Vector type: Mammalian Expression, Lentiviral
  Selectable markers: Hygromycin
Growth in bacteria
  Bacterial resistance: Ampicillin and Bleocin (Zeocin), 100 & 50 μg/mL
  Growth temperature: 37°C
  Growth strain: NEB Stable
  Copy number: High Copy
Gene/Insert
  Gene/Insert name: NLS dTomato
  Species: Synthetic
  Insert size (bp): 738
  Promoter: CMV
  Tag / fusion protein: NLS (N terminal on insert)
  Cloning method: Restriction Enzyme; 5′ cloning site NheI (not destroyed); 3′ cloning site N/A (unknown if destroyed)
  Sequencing primers: 5′ CMVF CGCAAATGGGCGGTAGGCGTG; 3′ WPRE R ggagcaacatagttaagaatacc
Terms and licenses: Academic/Nonprofit Terms; Industry Terms: Not Available to Industry
Depositor comments: Hygromycin selection marker is not within the LTRs
How to cite: pMEH294 NLS dTomato 1x high affinity MS2 loop was a gift from Joshua Leonard (Addgene plasmid # 168213 ; http://n2t.net/addgene:168213 ; RRID:Addgene_168213)
