[The description below was written by a language model from this plasmid's Addgene catalogue record and pLannotate feature annotations shown in this document.]
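Description:
pMEH294 NLS dTomato 1x high affinity MS2 loop is a lentiviral transfer and mammalian expression plasmid of about 10.1 kb built on the pGIPZ backbone. It is maintained in E. coli through a high-copy ColE1/pUC-type origin, with ampicillin resistance (bla) and an EM7-driven Sh ble gene conferring Zeocin/bleomycin resistance; an f1 origin is also present. The HIV-1-derived portion comprises a truncated 5' LTR, the Ψ packaging signal with a gag fragment, the Rev response element, a cPPT/CTS, and a self-inactivating ΔU3 3' LTR. Together these elements allow the RNA between the LTRs to be packaged and integrated when helper functions are supplied in trans.

The payload is a synthetic, N-terminally NLS-tagged dTomato, an orange-red dimeric fluorescent protein, expressed from the CMV enhancer/promoter and followed by a WPRE that enhances transcript stability and expression. Immediately downstream of the WPRE, and upstream of the 3' LTR, sits a single high-affinity MS2 stem loop. The dTomato mRNA therefore carries a binding site for the bacteriophage MS2 coat protein in its 3' untranslated region. This makes the transcript a trackable cargo RNA: it can be recruited by MS2 coat protein fusions, and its translation is reported by nuclear fluorescence. This fits the associated work on actively loading RNA into extracellular vesicles and studying their delivery.

For mammalian selection, an SV40 promoter drives a hygromycin resistance gene with an SV40 poly(A) signal. The depositor notes, and the feature map confirms, that this cassette lies outside the LTRs. Hygromycin selection therefore applies to cells stably transfected with the plasmid, not to cells transduced with the packaged virus.
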