Features (pLannotate 1.2.2; 32 found; start..end, strand, type, name):
     98..427     +  CDS            nef (fragment): NEF_HV1BR - Experimental evidence at protein level: Swiss-Prot protein existence level 1. Extracellular Nef protein targets CD4(+) T-lymphocytes for apoptosis by interacting with CXCR4 surface receptors (PubMed:14990729). From Human immunodeficiency virus type 1 group M subtype B (isolate BRU/LAI) (HIV-1).
    475..732     +  LTR            5' LTR (truncated): truncated 5' long terminal repeat (LTR) from HIV-1
    779..904     +  misc_feature   HIV-1 Ψ: packaging signal of human immunodeficiency virus type 1
    888..1226    +  CDS            HIV-1 gag (fragment): gag protein from human immunodeficiency virus 1; gag
   1401..1634    +  misc_feature   RRE: The Rev response element (RRE) of HIV-1 allows for Rev-dependent mRNA export from the nucleus to the cytoplasm.
   2011..2111    +  CDS            Rev (fragment): human immunodeficiency virus 1 (HIV-1) Rev protein; rev; enhances nuclear export of unspliced and incompletely spliced viral mRNAs
   2161..2278    +  misc_feature   cPPT/CTS: central polypurine tract and central termination sequence of HIV-1
   2343..2717    -  CDS            BleoR: antibiotic-binding protein; Sh ble from Streptoalloteichus hindustanus; confers resistance to bleomycin, phleomycin, and Zeocin™
   2737..2784    -  promoter       EM7 promoter: synthetic bacterial promoter&nbsp
   2889..3192    +  enhancer       CMV enhancer: human cytomegalovirus immediate early enhancer
   3193..3396    +  promoter       CMV promoter: human cytomegalovirus (CMV) immediate early promoter
   3528..4229    +  CDS            dTomato: dTomato is a basic (constitutively fluorescent) orange fluorescent protein published in 2004, derived from Discosoma sp.. It is reported to be a somewhat slowly-maturing dimer with low acid sensitivity.
   4239..4827    +  misc_feature   WPRE: woodchuck hepatitis virus posttranscriptional regulatory element
   4831..4847    +  misc_feature   MCS (fragment): pUC18/19 multiple cloning site
   4850..4868    +  misc_RNA       MS2 stem loop: stem loop that binds the bacteriophage MS2 coat protein
   4871..4939    +  CDS            nef (fragment): NEF_HV1Z2 - Experimental evidence at protein level: Swiss-Prot protein existence level 1. Extracellular Nef protein targets CD4(+) T-lymphocytes for apoptosis by interacting with CXCR4 surface receptors. From Human immunodeficiency virus type 1 group M subtype D (isolate Z2/CDC-Z34) (HIV-1).
   4941..5174    +  LTR            3' LTR (ΔU3): self-inactivating 3' long terminal repeat (LTR) from HIV-1
   5281..5505    +  polyA_signal   bGH poly(A) signal: bovine growth hormone polyadenylation signal
   5509..5530    +  promoter       SV40 promoter (fragment): SV40 enhancer and early promoter
   5551..5979    +  rep_origin     f1 ori (sequence partly withheld): f1 bacteriophage origin of replication; arrow indicates direction of (+) strand synthesis
   5993..6322    +  promoter       SV40 promoter: SV40 enhancer and early promoter
   6371..7396    +  CDS            HygR: aminoglycoside phosphotransferase from E. coli; aph(4)-Ia; confers resistance to hygromycin
   7406..7531    +  CDS            ble (fragment): BLE_KLEPN - Experimental evidence at protein level: Swiss-Prot protein existence level 1. Binding protein with a strong affinity to the bleomycin family of antibiotics. Binds to CL990; an antimitotic-antibiotic compound. From Klebsiella pneumoniae.
   7526..7647    +  polyA_signal   SV40 poly(A) signal: SV40 polyadenylation signal
   7720..7736    -  protein_bind   lac operator: The lac repressor binds to the lac operator to inhibit transcription in E. coli. This inhibition can be relieved by adding lactose or isopropyl-β-D-thiogalactopyranoside (IPTG). lac repressor encoded by lacI
   7744..7774    -  promoter       lac promoter: promoter for the E. coli lac operon
   7789..7810    -  protein_bind   CAP binding site: CAP binding activates transcription in the presence of cAMP. E. coli catabolite activator protein
   7823..7915    -  CDS            lacI (fragment): lac repressor; lacI; The lac repressor binds to the lac operator to inhibit transcription in E. coli. This inhibition can be relieved by adding lactose or isopropyl-β-D-thiogalactopyranoside (IPTG).
   8098..8686    -  rep_origin     ori: high-copy-number ColE1/pMB1/pBR322/pUC origin of replication
   8857..9717    -  CDS            AmpR: β-lactamase; bla; confers resistance to ampicillin, carbenicillin, and related antibiotics
   9718..9822    -  promoter       AmpR promoter: bla
   9870..10004   +  polyA_signal   SV40 poly(A) signal: SV40 polyadenylation signal
>Addgene plasmid #168213 | pMEH294 NLS dTomato 1x high affinity MS2 loop | addgene full sequence | sequence record 350174 | Addgene NGS Result
TACCTGTGGTTTCATTTACTCTAAACCTGTGATTCCTCTGAATTATTTTCATTTTAAAGAAATTGTATTT
GTTAAATATGTACTACAAACTTAGTAGTTGGAAGGGCTAATTCACTCCCAAAGAAGACAAGATATCCTTG
ATCTGTGGATCTACCACACACAAGGCTACTTCCCTGATTAGCAGAACTACACACCAGGGCCAGGGGTCAG
ATATCCACTGACCTTTGGATGGTGCTACAAGCTAGTACCAGTTGAGCCAGATAAGGTAGAAGAGGCCAAT
AAAGGAGAGAACACCAGCTTGTTACACCCTGTGAGCCTGCATGGGATGGATGACCCGGAGAGAGAAGTGT
TAGAGTGGAGGTTTGACAGCCGCCTAGCATTTCATCACGTGGCCCGAGAGCTGCATCCGGAGTACTTCAA
GAACTGCTGATATCGAGCTTGCTACAAGGGACTTTCCGCTGGGGACTTTCCAGGGAGGCGTGGCCTGGGC
GGGACTGGGGAGTGGCGAGCCCTCAGATCCTGCATATAAGCAGCTGCTTTTTGCCTGTACTGGGTCTCTC
TGGTTAGACCAGATCTGAGCCTGGGAGCTCTCTGGCTAACTAGGGAACCCACTGCTTAAGCCTCAATAAA
GCTTGCCTTGAGTGCTTCAAGTAGTGTGTGCCCGTCTGTTGTGTGACTCTGGTAACTAGAGATCCCTCAG
ACCCTTTTAGTCAGTGTGGAAAATCTCTAGCAGTGGCGCCCGAACAGGGACTTGAAAGCGAAAGGGAAAC
CAGAGGAGCTCTCTCGACGCAGGACTCGGCTTGCTGAAGCGCGCACGGCAAGAGGCGAGGGGCGGCGACT
GGTGAGTACGCCAAAAATTTTGACTAGCGGAGGCTAGAAGGAGAGAGATGGGTGCGAGAGCGTCAGTATT
AAGCGGGGGAGAATTAGATCGCGATGGGAAAAAATTCGGTTAAGGCCAGGGGGAAAGAAAAAATATAAAT
TAAAACATATAGTATGGGCAAGCAGGGAGCTAGAACGATTCGCAGTTAATCCTGGCCTGTTAGAAACATC
AGAAGGCTGTAGACAAATACTGGGACAGCTACAACCATCCCTTCAGACAGGATCAGAAGAACTTAGATCA
TTATATAATACAGTAGCAACCCTCTATTGTGTGCATCAAAGGATAGAGATAAAAGACACCAAGGAAGCTT
TAGACAAGATAGAGGAAGAGCAAAACAAAAGTAAGACCACCGCACAGCAAGCGGCCGGCCGCTGATCTTC
AGACCTGGAGGAGGAGATATGAGGGACAATTGGAGAAGTGAATTATATAAATATAAAGTAGTAAAAATTG
AACCATTAGGAGTAGCACCCACCAAGGCAAAGAGAAGAGTGGTGCAGAGAGAAAAAAGAGCAGTGGGAAT
AGGAGCTTTGTTCCTTGGGTTCTTGGGAGCAGCAGGAAGCACTATGGGCGCAGCGTCAATGACGCTGACG
GTACAGGCCAGACAATTATTGTCTGGTATAGTGCAGCAGCAGAACAATTTGCTGAGGGCTATTGAGGCGC
AACAGCATCTGTTGCAACTCACAGTCTGGGGCATCAAGCAGCTCCAGGCAAGAATCCTGGCTGTGGAAAG
ATACCTAAAGGATCAACAGCTCCTGGGGATTTGGGGTTGCTCTGGAAAACTCATTTGCACCACTGCTGTG
CCTTGGAATGCTAGTTGGAGTAATAAATCTCTGGAACAGATTTGGAATCACACGACCTGGATGGAGTGGG
ACAGAGAAATTAACAATTACACAAGCTTAATACACTCCTTAATTGAAGAATCGCAAAACCAGCAAGAAAA
GAATGAACAAGAATTATTGGAATTAGATAAATGGGCAAGTTTGTGGAATTGGTTTAACATAACAAATTGG
CTGTGGTATATAAAATTATTCATAATGATAGTAGGAGGCTTGGTAGGTTTAAGAATAGTTTTTGCTGTAC
TTTCTATAGTGAATAGAGTTAGGCAGGGATATTCACCATTATCGTTTCAGACCCACCTCCCAACCCCGAG
GGGACCCGACAGGCCCGAAGGAATAGAAGAAGAAGGTGGAGAGAGAGACAGAGACAGATCCATTCGATTA
GTGAACGGATCGGCACTGCGTGCGCCAATTCTGCAGACAAATGGCAGTATTCATCCACAATTTTAAAAGA
AAAGGGGGGATTGGGGGGTACAGTGCAGGGGAAAGAATAGTAGACATAATAGCAACAGACATACAAACTA
AAGAATTACAAAAACAAATTACAAAAATTCAAAATTTTCGGGTTTATTACAGGGACAGCAGAGATCCAGT
TTGGTTAGTACCGGGCCCGCTCTAGTCCGGAATCAGTCCTGCTCCTCGGCCACGAAGTGCACGCAGTTGC
CGGCCGGGTCGCGCAGGGCGAACTCCCGCCCCCACGGCTGCTCGCCGATCTCGGTCATGGCCGGCCCGGA
GGCGTCCCGGAAGTTCGTGGACACGACCTCCGACCACTCGGCGTACAGCTCGTCCAGGCCGCGCACCCAC
ACCCAGGCCAGGGTGTTGTCCGGCACCACCTGGTCCTGGACCGCGCTGATGAACAGGGTCACGTCGTCCC
GGACCACACCGGCGAAGTCGTCCTCCACGAAGTCCCGGGAGAACCCGAGCCGGTCGGTCCAGAACTCGAC
CGCTCCGGCGACGTCGCGCGCGGTGAGCACCGGAACGGCACTGGTCAACTTGGCCATGGTGGCCCTCCTA
TAGTGAGTCGTATTATACTATGCCGATATACTATGCCGATGATTAATTGTCAACACGTGCTGCAGGTCCG
AGGTTCTAGACGTATTACCGCCATGCATTAGTTATTAATAGTAATCAATTACGGGGTCATTAGTTCATAG
CCCATATATGGAGTTCCGCGTTACATAACTTACGGTAAATGGCCCGCCTGGCTGACCGCCCAACGACCCC
CGCCCATTGACGTCAATAATGACGTATGTTCCCATAGTAACGCCAATAGGGACTTTCCATTGACGTCAAT
GGGTGGAGTATTTACGGTAAACTGCCCACTTGGCAGTACATCAAGTGTATCATATGCCAAGTACGCCCCC
TATTGACGTCAATGACGGTAAATGGCCCGCCTGGCATTATGCCCAGTACATGACCTTATGGGACTTTCCT
ACTTGGCAGTACATCTACGTATTAGTCATCGCTATTACCATGGTGATGCGGTTTTGGCAGTACATCAATG
GGCGTGGATAGCGGTTTGACTCACGGGGATTTCCAAGTCTCCACCCCATTGACGTCAATGGGAGTTTGTT
TTGGCACCAAAATCAACGGGACTTTCCAAAATGTCGTAACAACTCCGCCCCATTGACGCAAATGGGCGGT
AGGCGTGTACGGTGGGAGGTCTATATAAGCAGAGCTCGTTTAGTGAACCGTCAGATCGCCTGGAGACGCC
ATCCACGCTGTTTTGACCTCCATAGAAGACACCGACTCTACTAGAGGATCTGCCACCAGCTAGCATGCCC
AAGAAAAAGCGGAAGGTGTCCCGGGGAATGGTGAGCAAGGGCGAGGAGGTCATCAAAGAGTTCATGCGCT
TCAAGGTGCGCATGGAGGGCTCCATGAACGGCCACGAGTTCGAGATCGAGGGCGAGGGCGAGGGCCGCCC
CTACGAGGGCACCCAGACCGCCAAGCTGAAGGTGACCAAGGGCGGCCCCCTGCCCTTCGCCTGGGACATC
CTGTCCCCCCAGTTCATGTACGGCTCCAAGGCGTACGTGAAGCACCCCGCCGACATCCCCGATTACAAGA
AGCTGTCCTTCCCCGAGGGCTTCAAGTGGGAGCGCGTGATGAACTTCGAGGACGGCGGTCTGGTGACCGT
GACCCAGGACTCCTCCCTGCAGGACGGCACGCTGATCTACAAGGTGAAGATGCGCGGCACCAACTTCCCC
CCCGACGGCCCCGTAATGCAGAAGAAGACCATGGGCTGGGAGGCCTCCACCGAGCGCCTGTACCCCCGCG
ACGGCGTGCTGAAGGGCGAGATCCACCAGGCCCTGAAGCTGAAGGACGGCGGCCACTACCTGGTGGAGTT
CAAGACCATCTACATGGCCAAGAAGCCCGTGCAACTGCCCGGCTACTACTACGTGGACACCAAGCTGGAC
ATCACCTCCCACAACGAGGACTACACCATCGTGGAACAGTACGAGCGCTCCGAGGGCCGCCACCACCTGT
TCCTGTACGGCATGGACGAGCTGTACAAGTAGGTCGACAATCAACCTCTGGATTACAAAATTTGTGAAAG
ATTGACTGGTATTCTTAACTATGTTGCTCCTTTTACGCTATGTGGATACGCTGCTTTAATGCCTTTGTAT
CATGCTATTGCTTCCCGTATGGCTTTCATTTTCTCCTCCTTGTATAAATCCTGGTTGCTGTCTCTTTATG
AGGAGTTGTGGCCCGTTGTCAGGCAACGTGGCGTGGTGTGCACTGTGTTTGCTGACGCAACCCCCACTGG
TTGGGGCATTGCCACCACCTGTCAGCTCCTTTCCGGGACTTTCGCTTTCCCCCTCCCTATTGCCACGGCG
GAACTCATCGCCGCCTGCCTTGCCCGCTGCTGGACAGGGGCTCGGCTGTTGGGCACTGACAATTCCGTGG
TGTTGTCGGGGAAGCTGACGTCCTTTCCATGGCTGCTCGCCTGTGTTGCCACCTGGATTCTGCGCGGGAC
GTCCTTCTGCTACGTCCCTTCGGCCCTCAATCCAGCGGACCTTCCTTCCCGCGGCCTGCTGCCGGCTCTG
CGGCCTCTTCCGCGTCTTCGCCTTCGCCCTCAGACGAGTCGGATCTCCCTTTGGGCCGCCTCCCCGCCTG
GAATTCGAGCTCGGTACAAACATGAGGATCACCCATGTCGGTACCTTTAAGACCAATGACTTACAAGGCA
GCTGTAGATCTTAGCCACTTTTTAAAAGAAAAGAGGGGACTGGAAGGGCTAATTCACTCCCAACGAAGAC
AAGATCTGCTTTTTGCTTGTACTGGGTCTCTCTGGTTAGACCAGATCTGAGCCTGGGAGCTCTCTGGCTA
ACTAGGGAACCCACTGCTTAAGCCTCAATAAAGCTTGCCTTGAGTGCTTCAAGTAGTGTGTGCCCGTCTG
TTGTGTGACTCTGGTAACTAGAGATCCCTCAGACCCTTTTAGTCAGTGTGGAAAATCTCTAGCAGTAGTA
GTTCATGTCATCTTATTATTCAGTATTTATAACTTGCAAAGAAATGAATATCAGAGAGTGAGAGGCCTTG
ACATTGTTTAAACCCGCTGATCAGCCTCGACTGTGCCTTCTAGTTGCCAGCCATCTGTTGTTTGCCCCTC
CCCCGTGCCTTCCTTGACCCTGGAAGGTGCCACTCCCACTGTCCTTTCCTAATAAAATGAGGAAATTGCA
TCGCATTGTCTGAGTAGGTGTCATTCTATTCTGGGGGGTGGGGTGGGGCAGGACAGCAAGGGGGAGGATT
GGGAAGACAATAGCAGGCATGCTGGGGATGCGGTGGGCTCTATGGCTTCTGAGGCGGAAAGAACCAGCTG
GGGCTCTAGGGGGTATCCCC
[117 nt withheld, positions 5551-5667]
TCACGTTC
[91 nt withheld, positions 5676-5766]
A
[49 nt withheld, positions 5768-5816]
CCTTTGACGTTGGAGTCCACGTTCTTT
[37 nt withheld, positions 5844-5880]
ACCCTATCTCGGTCTATTCTTTTGATTTATAAGGGATTTTGCCGATTTCGGCCTATTGGTTAAAAAATGA
GCTGATTTAACAAAAATTTAACGCGAATTAATTCTGTGGAATGTGTGTCAGTTAGGGTGTGGAAAGTCCC
CAGGCTCCCCAGCAGGCAGAAGTATGCAAAGCATGCATCTCAATTAGTCAGCAACCAGGTGTGGAAAGTC
CCCAGGCTCCCCAGCAGGCAGAAGTATGCAAAGCATGCATCTCAATTAGTCAGCAACCATAGTCCCGCCC
CTAACTCCGCCCATCCCGCCCCTAACTCCGCCCAGTTCCGCCCATTCTCCGCCCCATGGCTGACTAATTT
TTTTTATTTATGCAGAGGCCGAGGCCGCCTCTGCCTCTGAGCTATTCCAGAAGTAGTGAGGAGGCTTTTT
TGGAGGCCTAGGCTTTTGCAAAAAGCTCCCGGGAGCTTGTATATCCATTTTCGGATCTGATCAGCACGTG
ATGAAAAAGCCTGAACTCACCGCGACGTCTGTCGAGAAGTTTCTGATCGAAAAGTTCGACAGCGTCTCCG
ACCTGATGCAGCTCTCGGAGGGCGAAGAATCTCGTGCTTTCAGCTTCGATGTAGGAGGGCGTGGATATGT
CCTGCGGGTAAATAGCTGCGCCGATGGTTTCTACAAAGATCGTTATGTTTATCGGCACTTTGCATCGGCC
GCGCTCCCGATTCCGGAAGTGCTTGACATTGGGGAATTCAGCGAGAGCCTGACCTATTGCATCTCCCGCC
GTGCACAGGGTGTCACGTTGCAAGACCTGCCTGAAACCGAACTGCCCGCTGTTCTGCAGCCGGTCGCGGA
GGCCATGGATGCGATCGCTGCGGCCGATCTTAGCCAGACGAGCGGGTTCGGCCCATTCGGACCGCAAGGA
ATCGGTCAATACACTACATGGCGTGATTTCATATGCGCGATTGCTGATCCCCATGTGTATCACTGGCAAA
CTGTGATGGACGACACCGTCAGTGCGTCCGTCGCGCAGGCTCTCGATGAGCTGATGCTTTGGGCCGAGGA
CTGCCCCGAAGTCCGGCACCTCGTGCACGCGGATTTCGGCTCCAACAATGTCCTGACGGACAATGGCCGC
ATAACAGCGGTCATTGACTGGAGCGAGGCGATGTTCGGGGATTCCCAATACGAGGTCGCCAACATCTTCT
TCTGGAGGCCGTGGTTGGCTTGTATGGAGCAGCAGACGCGCTACTTCGAGCGGAGGCATCCGGAGCTTGC
AGGATCGCCGCGGCTCCGGGCGTATATGCTCCGCATTGGTCTTGACCAACTCTATCAGAGCTTGGTTGAC
GGCAATTTCGATGATGCAGCTTGGGCGCAGGGTCGATGCGACGCAATCGTCCGATCCGGAGCCGGGACTG
TCGGGCGTACACAAATCGCCCGCAGAAGCGCGGCCGTCTGGACCGATGGCTGTGTAGAAGTACTCGCCGA
TAGTGGAAACCGACGCCCCAGCACTCGTCCGAGGGCAAAGGAATAGCACGTGCTACGAGATTTCGATTCC
ACCGCCGCCTTCTATGAAAGGTTGGGCTTCGGAATCGTTTTCCGGGACGCCGGCTGGATGATCCTCCAGC
GCGGGGATCTCATGCTGGAGTTCTTCGCCCACCCCAACTTGTTTATTGCAGCTTATAATGGTTACAAATA
AAGCAATAGCATCACAAATTTCACAAATAAAGCATTTTTTTCACTGCATTCTAGTTGTGGTTTGTCCAAA
CTCATCAATGTATCTTATCATGTCTGTATACCGTCGACCTCTAGCTAGAGCTTGGCGTAATCATGGTCAT
AGCTGTTTCCTGTGTGAAATTGTTATCCGCTCACAATTCCACACAACATACGAGCCGGAAGCATAAAGTG
TAAAGCCTGGGGTGCCTAATGAGTGAGCTAACTCACATTAATTGCGTTGCGCTCACTGCCCGCTTTCCAG
TCGGGAAACCTGTCGTGCCAGCTGCATTAATGAATCGGCCAACGCGCGGGGAGAGGCGGTTTGCGTATTG
GGCGCTCTTCCGCTTCCTCGCTCACTGACTCGCTGCGCTCGGTCGTTCGGCTGCGGCGAGCGGTATCAGC
TCACTCAAAGGCGGTAATACGGTTATCCACAGAATCAGGGGATAACGCAGGAAAGAACATGTGAGCAAAA
GGCCAGCAAAAGGCCAGGAACCGTAAAAAGGCCGCGTTGCTGGCGTTTTTCCATAGGCTCCGCCCCCCTG
ACGAGCATCACAAAAATCGACGCTCAAGTCAGAGGTGGCGAAACCCGACAGGACTATAAAGATACCAGGC
GTTTCCCCCTGGAAGCTCCCTCGTGCGCTCTCCTGTTCCGACCCTGCCGCTTACCGGATACCTGTCCGCC
TTTCTCCCTTCGGGAAGCGTGGCGCTTTCTCATAGCTCACGCTGTAGGTATCTCAGTTCGGTGTAGGTCG
TTCGCTCCAAGCTGGGCTGTGTGCACGAACCCCCCGTTCAGCCCGACCGCTGCGCCTTATCCGGTAACTA
TCGTCTTGAGTCCAACCCGGTAAGACACGACTTATCGCCACTGGCAGCAGCCACTGGTAACAGGATTAGC
AGAGCGAGGTATGTAGGCGGTGCTACAGAGTTCTTGAAGTGGTGGCCTAACTACGGCTACACTAGAAGAA
CAGTATTTGGTATCTGCGCTCTGCTGAAGCCAGTTACCTTCGGAAAAAGAGTTGGTAGCTCTTGATCCGG
CAAACAAACCACCGCTGGTAGCGGTGGTTTTTTTGTTTGCAAGCAGCAGATTACGCGCAGAAAAAAAGGA
TCTCAAGAAGATCCTTTGATCTTTTCTACGGGGTCTGACGCTCAGTGGAACGAAAACTCACGTTAAGGGA
TTTTGGTCATGAGATTATCAAAAAGGATCTTCACCTAGATCCTTTTAAATTAAAAATGAAGTTTTAAATC
AATCTAAAGTATATATGAGTAAACTTGGTCTGACAGTTACCAATGCTTAATCAGTGAGGCACCTATCTCA
GCGATCTGTCTATTTCGTTCATCCATAGTTGCCTGACTCCCCGTCGTGTAGATAACTACGATACGGGAGG
GCTTACCATCTGGCCCCAGTGCTGCAATGATACCGCGAGACCCACGCTCACCGGCTCCAGATTTATCAGC
AATAAACCAGCCAGCCGGAAGGGCCGAGCGCAGAAGTGGTCCTGCAACTTTATCCGCCTCCATCCAGTCT
ATTAATTGTTGCCGGGAAGCTAGAGTAAGTAGTTCGCCAGTTAATAGTTTGCGCAACGTTGTTGCCATTG
CTACAGGCATCGTGGTGTCACGCTCGTCGTTTGGTATGGCTTCATTCAGCTCCGGTTCCCAACGATCAAG
GCGAGTTACATGATCCCCCATGTTGTGCAAAAAAGCGGTTAGCTCCTTCGGTCCTCCGATCGTTGTCAGA
AGTAAGTTGGCCGCAGTGTTATCACTCATGGTTATGGCAGCACTGCATAATTCTCTTACTGTCATGCCAT
CCGTAAGATGCTTTTCTGTGACTGGTGAGTACTCAACCAAGTCATTCTGAGAATAGTGTATGCGGCGACC
GAGTTGCTCTTGCCCGGCGTCAATACGGGATAATACCGCGCCACATAGCAGAACTTTAAAAGTGCTCATC
ATTGGAAAACGTTCTTCGGGGCGAAAACTCTCAAGGATCTTACCGCTGTTGAGATCCAGTTCGATGTAAC
CCACTCGTGCACCCAACTGATCTTCAGCATCTTTTACTTTCACCAGCGTTTCTGGGTGAGCAAAAACAGG
AAGGCAAAATGCCGCAAAAAAGGGAATAAGGGCGACACGGAAATGTTGAATACTCATACTCTTCCTTTTT
CAATATTATTGAAGCATTTATCAGGGTTATTGTCTCATGAGCGGATACATATTTGAATGTATTTAGAAAA
ATAAACAAATAGGGGTTCCGCGCACATTTCCCCGAAAAGTGCCACCTGACGTCGACGGATCGGGAGATCA
ACTTGTTTATTGCAGCTTATAATGGTTACAAATAAAGCAATAGCATCACAAATTTCACAAATAAAGCATT
TTTTTCACTGCATTCTAGTTGTGGTTTGTCCAAACTCATCAATGTATCTTATCATGTCTGGATCAACTGG
ATAACTCAAGCTAACCAAAATCATCCCAAACTTCCCACCCCATACCCTATTACCACTGCCAAT
